>Addgene plasmid #148911 | pAc5.1B-lambdaN-HA-DmGIGYF-del331-370_AH | depositor full sequence | sequence record 291359 | Full Sequence
CTTCAAGGAATTAATTCTATATTCTAAAAACACAAATGATACTTCTAAAAAAAATCATGAATGGCATCAA
CTCTGAATCAAATCTTTGCAGATGCACCTACTTCTCATTTCCACTGTCACATCATTTTTCCAGATCTCGC
TGCCTGTTATGTGGCCCACAAACCAAGACACGTTTTATGGCCATTAAAGCTGGCTGATCGTCGCCAAACA
CCAAATACATATCAATATGTACATTCGAGAAAGAAGCGATCAAAGAAGCGTCTTCGGGCGAGTAGGAGAA
TGCGGAGGAGAAGGAGAACGAGCTGATCTAGTATCTCTCCACAATCCAATGCCAACTGACCAACTGGCCA
TATTCGGAGCAATTTGAAGCCAATTTCCATCGCCTGGCGATCGCTCCATTCTTGGCTATATGTTTTTCAC
CGTTCCCGGGGCCATTTTCAAAGACTCGTCGGTAAGATAAGATTGTGTCACTCGCTGTCTCTCTTCATTT
GTCGAAGAATGCTGAGGAATTTCGCGATGACGTCGGCGAGTATTTTGAAGAATGAGAATAATTTGTATTT
ATACGAAAATCAGTTAGTGGAATTTTCTACAAAAACATGTTATCTATAGATAATTTTGTTGCAAAATATG
TTGACTATGACAAAGATTGTATGTATATACCTTTAATGTATTCTCATTTTCTTATGTATTTATAATGGCA
ATGATGATACTGATGATATTTTAAGATGATGCCAGACCACAGGCTGATTTCTGCGTCTTTTGCCGAACGC
AGTGCATGTGCGGTTGTTGTTTTTTGGAATAGTTTCAATTTTCGGACTGTCCGCTTTGATTTCAGTTTCT
TGGCTTATTCAAAAAGCAAAGTAAAGCCAAAAAAGCGAGATGGCAATACCAAATGCGGCAAAACGGTAGT
GGAAGGAAAGGGGTGCGGGGCAGCGGAAGGAAGGGTGGGGCGGGGCGTGGCGGGGTCTGTGGCTGGGCGC
GACGTCACCGACGTTGGAGCCACTCCTTTGACCATGTGTGCGTGTGTGTATTATTCGTGTCTCGCCACTC
GCCGGTTGTTTTTTTCTTTTTATCTCGCTCTCTCTAGCGCCATCTCGTACGCATGCTCAACGCACCGCAT
GTTGCCGTGTCCTTTATGCGTCATTTTGGCTCGAAATAGGCAATTATTTAAACAAAGATTAGTCAACGAA
AACGCTAAAATAAATAAGTCTACAATATGGTTACTTATTGCCATGTGTGTGCAGCCAACGATAGCAACAA
AAGCAACAACACAGTGGCTTTCCCTCTTTCACTTTTTGTTTGCAAGCGCGTGCGAGCAAGACGGCACGAC
CGGCAAACGCAATTACGCTGACAAAGAGCAGACGAAGTTTTGGCCGAAAAACATCAAGGCGCCTGATACG
AATGCATTTGCAATAACAATTGCGATATTTAATATTGTTTATGAAGCTGTTTGACTTCAAAACACACAAA
AAAAAAAATAAAACAAATTATTTGAAAGAGAATTAGGAATCGGACAGCTTATCGTTACGGGCTAACAGCA
CACCGAGACGAAATAGCTTACCTGACGTCACAGCCTCTGGAAGAACTGCCGCCAAGCAGAGAGAGAGAGA
AAAAGAGGGAGAGCAGCTTAGACCGCATGTGCTTGTGTGTGAGGCGTCTCTCTCTTCGTCTCCTGTTTGC
GCAAACGCATAGACTGCACTGAGAAAATCGATTACCTATTTTTTATGAATGAATATTTGCACTATTACTA
TTCAAAACTATTAAGATAGCAATCACATTCAATAGCCAAATACTATACCACCTGAGCGATGCAACGAAAT
GATCAATTTGAGCAAAAATGCTGCATATTTAGGACGGCATCATTATAGAAATGCTTCTTGCTGTGTACTT
TTCTCTCGTCTGGCAGCTGTTTCGCCGTTATTGTTAAAACCGGCTTAAGTTAGGTGTGTTTTCTACGACT
AGTGATGCCCCTACTAGAAGATGTGTGTTGCACAAATGTCCCTGAATAACCAATTTGAAGTGCAGATAGC
AGTAAACGTAAGCTAATATGAATATTATTTAACTGTAATGTTTTAATATCGCTGGACATTACTAATAAAC
CCACTATAAACACATGTACATATGTATGTTTTGGCATACAATGAGTAGTTGGGGAAAAAATGTGTAAAAG
CACCGTGACCATCACAGCATAAAGATAACCAGCTGAAGTATCGAATATGAGTAACCCCCAAATTGAATCA
CATGCCGCAACTGATAGGACCCATGGAAGTACACTCTTCATGGCGATATACAAGACACACACAAGCACGA
ACACCCAGTTGCGGAGGAAATTCTCCGTAAATGAAAACCCAATCGGCGAACAATTCATACCCATATATGG
TAAAAGTTTTGAACGCGACTTGAGAGCGGAGAGCATTGCGGCTGATAAGGTTTTAGCGCTAAGCGGGCTT
TATAAAACGGGCTGCGGGACCAGTTTTCATATCACTACCGTTTGAGTTCTTGTGCTGTGTGGATACTCCT
CCCGACACAAAGCCGCTCCATCAGCCAGCAGTCGTCTAATCCAGAGACCCCGGATCGGGGTACCAACATG
GACGCACAAACACGACGACGTGAGCGTCGCGCTGAGAAACAAGCTCAATGGAAAGCTGCAAACGGTGGAT
CTCCTCCACATATGGCTTACCCATACGATGTTCCAGATTACGCTCCTCCAAGCTTGAATTCTATGACAGA
TTCAATGAAATTTGGCCCGGAATGGTTGCGCAATATGTCAGCCGAGCCTTCGGGCTCTCCCAGTACCTAC
AACGTTGGTAATGCAGCTCAAAACAATTCGATTGGAGGGCACAACCTGGGAAACAACACGGCGGCATCCG
CTTCCCGTAATCTATTTCCAGAATACCGGTACGGACGCGAGGAAATGCTGTCCTTGTTCGATCGGAACTG
CCTACTGCCGCAGATCCTGCCATCGTTCAAAAAGCTCTTCGTGGAAAAGGTTCAGTGCCCTCTTGCACTG
ACACCGAGCTCCGAGGAGGACATCAACCAAAACTCACTTGGCAATAACTCTCGTCCTGCCTGGTTGCAGC
GCTCGCCCAGTGGATTTGGTAGTGCCTCCCGAGGCTCTGGACGTGGTGGAACCGTTGACCGGGGACGGAT
GCGCGGAAAATCGGCCTATCATCCGATATACCAACGCCCAAGCGGTCTATATGATGAAAGCTTATCGGTT
ATATCAAAGGCCGAACGCACATGGAGCGACCGCAACGGAACTGGAGATTCTGCGGCAACCACCACCTCCA
CTAGTGGCTCTGGTGCTCTAGATTGGAATGGAACTCCAAGCTCAAGTCCTCGAAAAGATTATTCTAATAA
TCATCGCAACTTGGAAAACTGGCGACGAACACGTAACGAAGATGGATCCGGTGATGGTCCATCCTCCAGC
GGTTCCATGAGCGGACCCGATATTGCTGGTTGGCGGAGCGGTGTCGTCGGTGGAAGTACAAACGCAGGTT
TTGGTACCAATAGCCATCGGTGGGGAAGATCTACAAGCTGGCGTGATGAAGATCCTAGCGTCGACAATGC
AGCTAGTTTACAACGCTCAATTTCAACAGTTGCGACTTTAAGTACAGATCGGACTGGAAACAATAAAGGA
TCTGGAATCGGAGCTGCAGAGGGAGTAGGGAGCATATCGCACCCACGGTTGTCGAGTTCTAAAATATCTC
AAACTGATCTAAAACCTATCAAAAGTTCGCATAATACTTTAAAAACCAAAAGCTTAGACTCCTATGACGA
TGTAAAAAGACCGAAAAGTAAAGACCTGTCTGATCCAGATAGTGGAAACGATATAACTCCAGAAACCTCA
TTAACGAAAGATACCAATACAACAGCTGTGCAAGAAGAAGTTGAAAGCAGTTTATCTCCAATAAGCTCTA
CAACGACAAAGGAAGTGATCCATGGAGATATTTCAGATCGGATTAAAGAGGTCGCCGATGAAGTAGAAAA
ACTTATAATGGATGATGATCATAAAATCTCTTCGAATCAAAGCCAACATCAAAATCATGACGGGTTTACA
GCTGCACTTCCAAGAATGGCAGACATTGAGATAAACGTAAAACCGAGTGTTACAGCAGTGCATCGGCAAG
CACCTTCCACCATGCCTATACAAATTACCCCTACAATTACAGATGTCGCTCCACCATCCCATGCAGTTGT
GTCGTTTTCGGATCATGAGACAATGCAACACCATAACATGCACCACCTGCCACAATTTCCAATGATTCCT
ACACCGCATATCATCACTCCAAATCTAAACGAATTGTGGTTTTACCGGGATCCGCAGGCAAATGTTCAGG
GGCCATTTAGTGCCGTTGAGATGACGGAATGGTATCGCGCTGGCTACTTTAATGAGAACCTGTTTGTACG
CCGGTACTCTGATAATAGGTTTAGACCGCTGGGAGAGCTTATAAAATTTTGTCATGGTAACATGCCATTT
ACGCACAGTCACCTACTTCCATCTCCGATAGAACTAGAGAACATTCCTGTTGGTCAAATACCAGCCCCTC
TAACGGCGTCACTTTCAATTACACCCCATAAGCCATCACCGATTCCTATCGCACTTTCTGTTGTTGAACA
GCAGTTGCAGCAACAAAGAGATGAGCAACTAAAGGCAAATGTTACAGCAACAGCTGAAGCTCTACGTGCT
GCAATAAAAGGAAGTTTTGGCGGAAATAGCATTGGTAATACGTCTCATTTGCTTACAATGCGGTTTCAAA
TGCTACAGGATCAGTACATACAGCACCAGGAATACCAAATACTAGCTGAGCTATCCAAAAATGAATGCTT
TCAACGTCTTTCGGCTGTCGAGCAAGAAACAGTTGTTCGTCGGAAAGTTCAATTGCTGGGTCTTCCTGAG
TATTTGATCAGCTTAAACGGATTAAGCAATTCTTTGTCCGTACTGAACCCCGTTGCCGGTAGACAGTTGT
ACAGGGCAGTGGTTGAGCACGCCAAGAAGGATCAACAACATATTTTTGCAAACACCGAGCAACAACGTTC
AGTGGGAAATTTACTGGATGCTAATAATTTCATTCTAAATGCCCAAATAATGATTCAGCAATCGCAGCAA
GAGGTAGGTCCCTTGGTATCATCCGTGGATTGTATTATGCAAGGTGGAACTGCAGCTGACCTAAATAAGC
CGAATGAAATACCGAGGAATGAGTTAGACTTAATTAATGAATATAACTTACGGATGCTGTTGCGTGGCCA
ACCAACAAGTACTCAACAGCAACCACCTGCGCTGACGAACTCAGCTACCGAAAATCTCCCTGGAGTTGAT
TTTTTAACTGAAACACAATTGTTAGAGCGGCAAAACTTGATGATTCCAATCTGGTTACCCCCTAATAATA
ATAAGCAACAAGAAACCGACCAACAGTGGGCTGAAATGTCTAATGCGGATGCATCATTATGGGAAACGGC
CAACTTAAATGAAGAGCGAAATGAAGATCAGCAACTATTAATACAAAAGTCTTCTGAAGCGTGCTTCGCA
GATACAGAAAAAGATGTCAAAATTGCCCAATTATTTCAAGTTCAATCAGGAAATGTTGTTAACCACACCG
CATTAGAGGAATTAGATCAGTCCCCTCAAAATTTAAAAGGTTCACATAATCAAAAAATAGTCAAATCCCT
TGTTTCCGATATTCAACAGAATCATAATGAGGAACTAAATTCACATCAACACCAGGTAAAGCAGGCTAAC
AAGCAGAATCTGAATACAAAACAGAATGCGGCACAGTCAGCCCTAAAGCCAATTAATAACGAAAATGATC
GCAAACGAGAACAGACAGAAGAAAAAAAAAGGCAAAGAGAGGAACGCAAGCGCCAGCAATTGGAAGATGA
TAAACGTCGGGCGTTGAATGAATCTGAAGAACAGACCCGCCAAATTCAAGAGGAAAAGGAAAGGCAACAG
CAAATACAAGCCCAACGTCGAAAGGCATTGTTGGGCAATGTCCATTCTCTATCAGTTCAAAATGGGATGT
CAGGAACATTAGCGTCTGCACAAAGCAAGAAGAACGACGATGCCAAAACAGCAGAACCCCAAGTATCCTC
GCGCTTGCCGTCTACATCCGTAGCGCCTTGGTCTTTTCAGTTGCAAAATTCTATGAGATCGGCGCCTGGT
CTGGCAGAAATACAAAAGGCAGAACGTCGAGAGCGTCGCGCAGACCAACAGCGACATCAAGAGCTATTAG
ACAAGCAATTGCGTGCCAATGCCGCAGCTGCGGCTGAAGCCAACGATGCTTTGCTTAAATGGCAGTCAAC
ACCAGCGTCGGCGCCCGTAATGAGTCTCGCCGAAATTCAAGCAGAAGAGGCAAGGCGGTTGGCCAATGAC
CTTGTGGATCGGCAGCGTCGACGAGAACTGGAACATCACCAACAAGCTCCTTTGTCATCAGCGGTTTTGG
TTACGAGTGCAACTTCCAACATCTGGGGTAACGCCAATAAAGCATGGAGTTCGTCCGCTGCTCAATCACT
TTCGTTAAAAACAAGTTCTGGAACTGGTCTGTGGGACGAACCGAATCCATTAGGTTCTAATGGATCTGGA
ACAAGCGGTACCTCATCCGTAACTGCGGCGGCAGTCTTGGCAGGAGGATTAAACTCAGCTAATAAATCCA
CTCTGCAAGCTCAAAATAAGTCGTCGGCTTTATTTGCATCGCCTCGAAATTTGCGCAAGAGTCAAACATT
GCCAGCCCTTAGTAACCCAGAAAAGTCAAATAAAAATGGACCAGGTCAACGGCCAGAAAAACAAAAGTTG
GCTCAAACTCGTTCAAAGGGTGCCGCTGTCTCAATTGAAGAGAAGGATAGAGAAAGAAAATTGAATGCAA
AAAGCCAGCAAAGCAGCACCGACCAAGCCATTAGCAAGGTTAATGAGTATGAAAACGAGTTCACTAGCTG
GTGCATAAAGAGCCTAGATAATATGTCCGCCAAAGTTGATGTACCCACGTTCGTTGCATTCTTGCAGGAC
TTGGAAGCGCCATATGAGGTAAAGGACTATGTCCGAATATACCTTGGCGATGGAAAAGATTCTTTGGATT
TCGCAAAGCAGTTTTTGGAGCGACGTAGCAAATACAAAAGCTTGCAACGTGCCCAAAAGGCACACAATGA
CGATATGTGCAAACCAGCTCCTGCCATTACGCCATCTGCGAATGACTATGCCGACAGCAAGAACAAACAA
AAAAAGATTAAAAAGAATAAGATGACTAAGATGGACGCCCGCATTCTTGGGTTTTCAGTAACTGCTGCCG
AGGGTCGCATAAATGTTGGCATTCGAGACTACGTCGAAGGACCATAAGCGGCCGCTCGAGTCTAGAGGGC
CCGCGGTTCGAAGGTAAGCCTATCCCTAACCCTCTCCTCGGTCTCGATTCTACGCGTACCGGTCATCATC
ACCATCACCATTGAGTTTAAACCCGCTGATCAGCCTCGACTGTGCCTTCTAAGGCCTGAGCTCGCTGATC
AGCCTCGATCGAGGATCCAGACATGATAAGATACATTGATGAGTTTGGACAAACCACAACTAGAATGCAG
TGAAAAAAATGCTTTATTTGTGAAATTTGTGATGCTATTGCTTTATTTGTAACCATTATAAGCTGCAATA
AACAAGTTAACAACAACAATTGCATTCATTTTATGTTTCAGGTTCAGGGGGAGGTGTGGGAGGTTTTTTA
AAGCAAGTAAAACCTCTACAAATGTGGTATGGCTGATTATGATCAGTCGACCGATGCCCTTGAGAGCCTT
CAACCCAGTCAGCTCCTTCCGGTGGGCGCGGGGCATGACTATCGTCGCCGCACTTATGACTGTCTTCTTT
ATCATGCAACTCGTAGGACAGGTGCCGGCAGCGCTCTGGGTCATTTTCGGCGAGGACCGCTTTCGCTGGA
GCGCGACGATGATCGGCCTGTCGCTTGCGGTATTCGGAATCTTGCACGCCCTCGCTCAAGCCTTCGTCAC
TGGTCCCGCCACCAAACGTTTCGGCGAGAAGCAGGCCATTATCGCCGGCATGGCGGCCGACGCGCTGGGC
TACGTCTTGCTGGCGTTCGCGACGCGAGGCTGGATGGCCTTCCCCATTATGATTCTTCTCGCTTCCGGCG
GCATCGGGATGCCCGCGTTGCAGGCCATGCTGTCCAGGCAGGTAGATGACGACCATCAGGGACAGCTTCA
AGGATCGCTCGCGGCTCTTACCAGCCAGCAAAAGGCCAGGAACCGTAAAAAGGCCGCGTTGCTGGCGTTT
TTCCATAGGCTCCGCCCCCCTGACGAGCATCACAAAAATCGACGCTCAAGTCAGAGGTGGCGAAACCCGA
CAGGACTATAAAGATACCAGGCGTTTCCCCCTGGAAGCTCCCTCGTGCGCTCTCCTGTTCCGACCCTGCC
GCTTACCGGATACCTGTCCGCCTTTCTCCCTTCGGGAAGCGTGGCGCTTTCTCAATGCTCACGCTGTAGG
TATCTCAGTTCGGTGTAGGTCGTTCGCTCCAAGCTGGGCTGTGTGCACGAACCCCCCGTTCAGCCCGACC
GCTGCGCCTTATCCGGTAACTATCGTCTTGAGTCCAACCCGGTAAGACACGACTTATCGCCACTGGCAGC
AGCCACTGGTAACAGGATTAGCAGAGCGAGGTATGTAGGCGGTGCTACAGAGTTCTTGAAGTGGTGGCCT
AACTACGGCTACACTAGAAGGACAGTATTTGGTATCTGCGCTCTGCTGAAGCCAGTTACCTTCGGAAAAA
GAGTTGGTAGCTCTTGATCCGGCAAACAAACCACCGCTGGTAGCGGTGGTTTTTTTGTTTGCAAGCAGCA
GATTACGCGCAGAAAAAAAGGATCTCAAGAAGATCCTTTGATCTTTTCTACGGGGTCTGACGCTCAGTGG
AACGAAAACTCACGTTAAGGGATTTTGGTCATGAGATTATCAAAAAGGATCTTCACCTAGATCCTTTTAA
ATTAAAAATGAAGTTTTAAATCAATCTAAAGTATATATGAGTAAACTTGGTCTGACAGTTACCAATGCTT
AATCAGTGAGGCACCTATCTCAGCGATCTGTCTATTTCGTTCATCCATAGTTGCCTGACTCCCCGTCGTG
TAGATAACTACGATACGGGAGGGCTTACCATCTGGCCCCAGTGCTGCAATGATACCGCGAGACCCACGCT
CACCGGCTCCAGATTTATCAGCAATAAACCAGCCAGCCGGAAGGGCCGAGCGCAGAAGTGGTCCTGCAAC
TTTATCCGCCTCCATCCAGTCTATTAATTGTTGCCGGGAAGCTAGAGTAAGTAGTTCGCCAGTTAATAGT
TTGCGCAACGTTGTTGCCATTGCTGCAGGCATCGTGGTGTCACGCTCGTCGTTTGGTATGGCTTCATTCA
GCTCCGGTTCCCAACGATCAAGGCGAGTTACATGATCCCCCATGTTGTGCAAAAAAGCGGTTAGCTCCTT
CGGTCCTCCGATCGTTGTCAGAAGTAAGTTGGCCGCAGTGTTATCACTCATGGTTATGGCAGCACTGCAT
AATTCTCTTACTGTCATGCCATCCGTAAGATGCTTTTCTGTGACTGGTGAGTACTCAACCAAGTCATTCT
GAGAATAGTGTATGCGGCGACCGAGTTGCTCTTGCCCGGCGTCAACACGGGATAATACCGCGCCACATAG
CAGAACTTTAAAAGTGCTCATCATTGGAAAACGTTCTTCGGGGCGAAAACTCTCAAGGATCTTACCGCTG
TTGAGATCCAGTTCGATGTAACCCACTCGTGCACCCAACTGATCTTCAGCATCTTTTACTTTCACCAGCG
TTTCTGGGTGAGCAAAAACAGGAAGGCAAAATGCCGCAAAAAAGGGAATAAGGGCGACACGGAAATGTTG
AATACTCATACTCTTCCTTTTTCAATATTATTGAAGCATTTATCAGGGTTATTGTCTCATGAGCGGATAC
ATATTTGAATGTATTTAGAAAAATAAACAAATAGGGGTTCCGCGCACATTTCCCCGAAAAGTGCCACCTG
ACGTCTAAGAAACCATTATTATCATGACATTAACCTATAAAAATAGGCGTATCACGAGGCCCTTTCGT
Features (pLannotate 1.2.2; 11 found; start..end, strand, type, name):
     56..2568    +  promoter       Ac5 promoter: Drosophila melanogaster actin 5C promoter
   2588..2653    +  CDS            N (fragment): REGN_LAMBD - Experimental evidence at protein level: Swiss-Prot protein existence level 1. Plays a role as a transcriptional antitermination factor that allows the virus to initiate its lytic phase. Activates expression of the delayed viral early genes by modifying host RNA polymerase (RNAP) into a form that is resistant to termination signals. This antitermination function requires the host NusA protein which serves to stabilize the interaction between antitermination protein N and host RNA polymerase. From Escherichia phage lambda (Bacteriophage lambda).
   2678..2704    +  CDS            3xHA (fragment): three tandem HA epitope tags
   2723..7324    +  CDS            Gyf: GGYF1_DROME - Experimental evidence at protein level: Swiss-Prot protein existence level 1. Key component of the 4EHP-GYF2 complex, a multiprotein complex that acts as a repressor of translation initiation (PubMed:31114929). In the 4EHP-GYF2 complex, promotes translational repression and decay of mRNA targets by recruiting and bridging the association of the 4EHP complex with decapping effector proteins, such as me31B and Patr-1, and the deadenylation CCR4-NOT complex (PubMed:31114929). Involved in regulating starvation-induced, developmental and physiological autophagy, which is critical for
   7363..7404    +  CDS            V5 tag: epitope tag from simian virus 5
   7504..7638    -  polyA_signal   SV40 poly(A) signal: SV40 polyadenylation signal
   7661..7745    -  CDS            large T antigen (fragment): large T antigen from SV40 (simian virus 40)
   7746..8216    +  CDS            TcR (fragment): tetracycline efflux protein; tet; confers resistance to tetracycline
   8260..8848    -  rep_origin     ori: high-copy-number ColE1/pMB1/pBR322/pUC origin of replication
   9019..9879    -  CDS            AmpR: β-lactamase; bla; confers resistance to ampicillin, carbenicillin, and related antibiotics
   9880..9984    -  promoter       AmpR promoter: bla
