[The description below was written by a language model from this plasmid's Addgene catalogue record and pLannotate feature annotations shown in this document.]
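Description:
pAc5.1B-lambdaN-HA-DmGIGYF-del331-370_AH is an insect-cell expression plasmid of about 10.1 kb. The catalogue lists the backbone as unknown, although the name and the annotated parts point to a pAc5.1-type vector. It is propagated in E. coli through a ColE1/pUC-family origin and selected with ampicillin via the β-lactamase gene and its own promoter. The record lists it as low copy even though the origin is annotated as a high-copy type. A fragment of a tetracycline resistance gene and a small piece of SV40 large T antigen sequence are also detected; these look like non-functional backbone remnants. No selectable marker for insect cells is annotated, which fits transient transfection use.

Expression is driven by the constitutive Drosophila melanogaster actin 5C promoter. Downstream lies a short fragment of the bacteriophage lambda N protein, followed by an HA epitope (annotated as a partial match to a 3xHA element) and then the Drosophila Gyf (GIGYF, CG11148) coding sequence. The insert name indicates a deletion of residues 331–370, and the record notes one silent change relative to the isoform G reference. A V5 tag is annotated after the insert, but the record does not show whether it is in frame or preceded by a stop codon. An SV40 polyadenylation signal follows the cassette.

The lambda N peptide is the usual handle for tethering a protein to reporter mRNAs that carry BoxB hairpins. This construct would therefore let the deletion mutant be recruited to a reporter transcript in Drosophila cells, with HA used for detection. GIGYF acts in the 4EHP-GYF2 complex, bridging 4EHP to decapping and deadenylation factors. The mutant is presumably meant to test how the deleted region contributes to mRNA repression and decay, though the record does not state what that region does.
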