Addgene plasmid #148911: pAc5.1B-lambdaN-HA-DmGIGYF-del331-370_AH
Purpose: Insect Expression of DmGIGYF-del331-370
Depositing lab: Elisa Izaurralde. Depositing organization: Max Planck Institute for Developmental Biology. Publication: Direct role for the Drosophila GIGYF protein in 4EHP-mediated mRNA repression. Ruscica V, Bawankar P, Peter D, Helms S, Igreja C, Izaurralde E. Nucleic Acids Res. 2019 Jul 26;47(13):7035-7048. doi: 10.1093/nar/gkz429. PubMed 31114929.
Backbone
  Vector backbone: Unknown
  Vector type: Insect Expression
Growth in bacteria
  Bacterial resistance: Ampicillin, 100 μg/mL
  Growth temperature: 37°C
  Growth strain: DH5alpha
  Copy number: Low Copy
Gene/Insert
  Gene/Insert name: DmGIGYF-del331-370
  Species: D. melanogaster (fly)
  Mutation: one silent mutation compared to the sequence given by isoform G NCBI:NM_001169356 or Uniprot.:Q7KQM6
  Entrez Gene: Gyf (a.k.a. Dmel_CG11148, CG11148, Dmel\CG11148, Q7KQM6)
  Cloning method: Unknown
Terms and licenses: Academic/Nonprofit Terms; Industry Terms: Not Available to Industry
Depositor comments: Plasmids from this collection were made available to the research community and donated after the lab closed. Please note that the sequence provided by the depositing laboratory may be theoretical/predicted or based on Sanger sequencing results. There may be discrepancies between sequencing results obtained by Addgene and the depositor sequence. If an Addgene verified sequence is not available, please contact before placing your order to request that our lab fully sequence the plasmid.
How to cite: pAc5.1B-lambdaN-HA-DmGIGYF-del331-370_AH was a gift from Elisa Izaurralde (Addgene plasmid # 148911 ; http://n2t.net/addgene:148911 ; RRID:Addgene_148911)
